Addgene plasmid #161494: RIB VP64 R2
Purpose: CRISPR/RNA scaffold based transcription regulation in Pichia pastoris BB3rN_pTEF2_dCAS9(3xFLAG_SV40NLS)_pPOR1_MS2bind_VP64_SV40NLS_pGAP_RIB1_R2_gRNA_MS2
Depositing lab: Brigitte Gasser & Diethard Mattanovich. Depositing organization: Austrian Centre of Industrial Biotechnology. Publication: Fine-Tuning of Transcription in Pichia pastoris Using dCas9 and RNA Scaffolds. Baumschabl M, Prielhofer R, Mattanovich D, Steiger MG. ACS Synth Biol. 2020 Dec 18;9(12):3202-3209. doi: 10.1021/acssynbio.0c00214. Epub 2020 Nov 12. PubMed 33180466.
Backbone
  Vector backbone: Addgene#98552 BB3rN_AD
  Backbone size w/o insert (bp): 3000
  Total vector size (bp): 10847
  Vector type: Yeast Expression
Growth in bacteria
  Bacterial resistance: Nourseothricin (clonNat), 50 μg/mL
  Growth temperature: 37°C
  Growth strain: DH5alpha
  Copy number: High Copy
Gene/Insert 1
  Gene/Insert name: dCAS9
  Promoter: pTEF2
  Cloning method: Unknown
  Sequencing primers: 5′ gaggtatgtaggcggtgcta; 3′ GTACTGTGTCGTGAAGGC
Gene/Insert 2
  Gene/Insert name: MS2-VP64
  Promoter: pPOR1
  Cloning method: Unknown
  Sequencing primers: 5′ GCCTTCACGACACAGTAC; 3′ GACAGTGGAGGAAAATAATGTGC
Gene/Insert 3
  Gene/Insert name: gRNA (Targeting R2 in the RIB1 promoter)
  Promoter: pGAP
  Cloning method: Unknown
  Sequencing primers: 5′ GCACATTATTTTCCTCCACTGTC; 3′ ttatatttctctacaggggc
Terms and licenses: Academic/Nonprofit Terms; Industry Terms: Not Available to Industry
How to cite: RIB VP64 R2 was a gift from Brigitte Gasser & Diethard Mattanovich (Addgene plasmid # 161494 ; http://n2t.net/addgene:161494 ; RRID:Addgene_161494)
