[The description below was written by a language model from this plasmid's Addgene catalogue record and pLannotate feature annotations shown in this document.]
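Description:
RIB VP64 R2 is a 10.8 kb yeast expression plasmid for CRISPR/RNA-scaffold-based transcriptional regulation in Pichia pastoris, assembled in the roughly 3 kb BB3rN_AD backbone. It replicates at high copy in E. coli from a ColE1/pUC-type origin. Selection relies on a nourseothricin acetyltransferase gene flanked by the Ashbya gossypii TEF promoter and terminator, and nourseothricin is also the listed bacterial selection. No yeast replication origin is annotated, and the record does not state how the plasmid is maintained or integrated in Pichia.

The payload consists of three expression units. The first, driven by pTEF2, encodes nuclease-dead S. pyogenes Cas9 with an N-terminal 3xFLAG tag and, according to the construct name, an SV40 nuclear localisation signal. The annotation tool labels this ORF simply as Cas9. The second, under pPOR1, encodes the bacteriophage MS2 coat protein fused to the VP64 activation domain (detected as fragments of VP16 repeat arrays) and an SV40 NLS. A short MEP1-like hit upstream of this ORF is probably a homology match within the promoter or terminator region rather than an intended coding part. The third unit uses the Pichia GAP promoter, an RNA polymerase II promoter, to transcribe a guide RNA preceded by a hammerhead ribozyme, which can trim the 5' end of the transcript. The guide is followed by the Cas9 scaffold extended with an MS2 stem loop.

The guide directs dCas9 to the R2 site in the RIB1 promoter, and the MS2 hairpin recruits MS2-VP64 there. The plasmid thus serves to modulate RIB1 transcription without cutting the DNA, as part of a set for fine-tuning gene expression in Pichia.
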