Features (pLannotate 1.2.2; 14 found; start..end, strand, type, name):
     62..650     -  rep_origin     ori: high-copy-number ColE1/pMB1/pBR322/pUC origin of replication
   1303..1368    +  CDS            3xFLAG: three tandem FLAG® epitope tags, followed by an enterokinase cleavage site
   1372..5475    +  CDS            Cas9: Cas9 (Csn1) endonuclease from the Streptococcus pyogenes Type II CRISPR/Cas system generates RNA-guided double strand breaks in DNA
   5997..6284    +  CDS            MEP1 (fragment): MEP1_YEAST - Also known as AMT1. Experimental evidence at protein level: Swiss-Prot protein existence level 1. Transporter for ammonium (both charged and uncharged NH3 and NH4) to use as a nitrogen source. Can also transport methylamine. The affinity of MEP1 is about twenty times lower than that of MEP2. MEP3 has the lowest affinity. From Saccharomyces cerevisiae (strain ATCC 204508 / S288c) (Baker's yeast).
   6726..7115    +  CDS            CAPSD_BPMS2: Experimental evidence at protein level: Swiss-Prot protein existence level 1. Acts as a translational repressor of viral replicase synthesis late in infection. This latter function is the result of capsid protein interaction with an RNA hairpin which contains the replicase ribosome-binding site. From Escherichia phage MS2 (Bacteriophage MS2).
   7134..7160    +  CDS            VP48 (fragment): 3 tandem repeats of the minimal activation domain of herpes simplex virus VP16 (Cheng et al., 2013)
   7218..7243    +  CDS            VP160 (fragment): 10 tandem repeats of the minimal activation domain of herpes simplex virus VP16 (Cheng et al., 2013)
   7478..7954    +  promoter       GAP promoter: promoter for Pichia pastoris glyceraldehyde-3-phosphate dehydrogenase
   7973..7996    +  misc_RNA       sTRSV HHRz (fragment): hammerhead ribozyme from the tobacco ringspot virus satellite RNA (Khvorova et al., 2003)
   8030..8105    +  misc_RNA       gRNA scaffold: guide RNA scaffold for the Streptococcus pyogenes CRISPR/Cas9 system
   8110..8128    +  misc_RNA       MS2 stem loop: stem loop that binds the bacteriophage MS2 coat protein
   8715..9058    +  promoter       TEF promoter: Ashbya gossypii TEF promoter
   9065..9629    +  CDS            NrsR (fragment): nourseothricin acetyltransferase; Streptomyces noursei nat1; confers resistance to nourseothricin
   9637..9834    +  terminator     TEF terminator: Ashbya gossypii TEF terminator
>Addgene plasmid #161494 | RIB VP64 R2 | addgene full sequence | sequence record 326165 | Addgene NGS Result
CGCTGTGAGCAAAAGGCCAGCAAAAGGCCAGGAACCGTAAAAAGGCCGCGTTGCTGGCGTTTTTCCATAG
GCTCCGCCCCCCTGACGAGCATCACAAAAATCGACGCTCAAGTCAGAGGTGGCGAAACCCGACAGGACTA
TAAAGATACCAGGCGTTTCCCCCTGGAAGCTCCCTCGTGCGCTCTCCTGTTCCGACCCTGCCGCTTACCG
GATACCTGTCCGCCTTTCTCCCTTCGGGAAGCGTGGCGCTTTCTCATAGCTCACGCTGTAGGTATCTCAG
TTCGGTGTAGGTCGTTCGCTCCAAGCTGGGCTGTGTGCACGAACCCCCCGTTCAGCCCGACCGCTGCGCC
TTATCCGGTAACTATCGTCTTGAGTCCAACCCGGTAAGACACGACTTATCGCCACTGGCAGCAGCCACTG
GTAACAGGATTAGCAGAGCGAGGTATGTAGGCGGTGCTACAGAGTTCTTGAAGTGGTGGCCTAACTACGG
CTACACTAGAAGAACAGTATTTGGTATCTGCGCTCTGCTGAAGCCAGTTACCTTCGGAAAAAGAGTTGGT
AGCTCTTGATCCGGCAAACAAACCACCGCTGGTAGCGGTGGTTTTTTTGTTTGCAAGCAGCAGATTACGC
GCAGAAAAAAAGGATCTCAAGAAGATCCTTTGATCTTTTCTACGGGGTGGAGCGCAAAAAACCCCGCCCC
TGACAGGGCGGGGTTTTTTCGCGATCGGAGCGGTACTACCATTGACACTACACATCCTTAATTCCAATCC
TGTCTGGCCTCCTTCACCTTTTAACCATCTTGCCCATTCCAACTCGTGTCAGATTGCGTATCAAGTGAAA
AAAAAAAAATTTTAAATCTTTAACCCAATCAGGTAATAACTGTCGCCTCTTTTATCTGCCGCACTGCATG
AGGTGTCCCCTTAGTGGGAAAGAGTACTGAGCCAACCCTGGAGGACAGCAAGGGAAAAATACCTACAACT
TGCTTCATAATGGTCGTAAAAACAATCCTTGTCGGATATAAGTGTTGTAGACTGTCCCTTATCCTCTGCG
ATGTTCTTCCTCTCAAAGTTTGCGATTTCTCTCTATCAGAATTGCCATCAAGAGACTCAGGACTAATTTC
GCAGTCCCACACGCACTCGTACATGATTGGCTGAAATTTCCCTAAAGAATTTCTTTTTCACGAAAATTTT
TTTTTTACACAAGATTTTCAGCAGATATAAAATGGAGAGCAGGACCTCCGCTGTGACTCTTCTTTTTTTT
CTTTTATTCTCACTACATACATTTTAGTTATTCGCCAACATGGACTACAAAGACCATGACGGTGATTATA
AAGATCATGACATCGATTACAAGGATGACGATGACAAGCTCATGGACAAGAAGTACTCCATTGGGCTCGC
TATCGGCACAAACAGCGTCGGCTGGGCCGTCATTACGGACGAGTACAAGGTGCCGAGCAAAAAATTCAAA
GTTCTGGGCAATACCGATCGCCACAGCATAAAGAAGAACCTCATTGGCGCCCTCCTGTTCGACTCCGGGG
AGACGGCCGAAGCCACGCGGCTCAAAAGAACAGCACGGCGCAGATATACCCGCAGAAAGAATCGGATCTG
CTACCTGCAGGAGATCTTTAGTAATGAGATGGCTAAGGTGGATGACTCTTTCTTCCATAGGCTGGAGGAG
TCCTTTTTGGTGGAGGAGGATAAAAAGCACGAGCGCCACCCAATCTTTGGCAATATCGTGGACGAGGTGG
CGTACCATGAAAAGTACCCAACCATATATCATCTGAGGAAGAAGCTTGTAGACAGTACTGATAAGGCTGA
CTTGCGGTTGATCTATCTCGCGCTGGCGCATATGATCAAATTTCGGGGACACTTCCTCATCGAGGGGGAC
CTGAACCCAGACAACAGCGATGTCGACAAACTCTTTATCCAACTGGTTCAGACTTACAATCAGCTTTTCG
AAGAGAACCCGATCAACGCATCCGGAGTTGACGCCAAAGCAATCCTGAGCGCTAGGCTGTCCAAATCCCG
GCGGCTCGAAAACCTCATCGCACAGCTCCCTGGGGAGAAGAAGAACGGCCTGTTTGGTAATCTTATCGCC
CTGTCACTCGGGCTGACCCCCAACTTTAAATCTAACTTCGACCTGGCCGAAGATGCCAAGCTTCAACTGA
GCAAAGACACCTACGATGATGATCTCGACAATCTGCTGGCCCAGATCGGCGACCAGTACGCAGACCTTTT
TTTGGCGGCAAAGAACCTGTCAGACGCCATTCTGCTGAGTGATATTCTGCGAGTGAACACGGAGATCACC
AAAGCTCCGCTGAGCGCTAGTATGATCAAGCGCTATGATGAGCACCACCAAGACTTGACTTTGCTGAAGG
CCCTTGTCAGACAGCAACTGCCTGAGAAGTACAAGGAAATTTTCTTCGATCAGTCTAAAAATGGCTACGC
CGGATACATTGACGGCGGAGCAAGCCAGGAGGAATTTTACAAATTTATTAAGCCCATCTTGGAAAAAATG
GACGGCACCGAGGAGCTGCTGGTAAAGCTTAACAGAGAAGATCTGTTGCGCAAACAGCGCACTTTCGACA
ATGGAAGCATCCCCCACCAGATTCACCTGGGCGAACTGCACGCTATCCTCAGGCGGCAAGAGGATTTCTA
CCCCTTTTTGAAAGATAACAGGGAAAAGATTGAGAAAATCCTCACATTTCGGATACCCTACTATGTAGGC
CCCCTCGCCCGGGGAAATTCCAGATTCGCGTGGATGACTCGCAAATCAGAAGAGACTATCACTCCCTGGA
ACTTCGAGGAAGTCGTGGATAAGGGGGCCTCTGCCCAGTCCTTCATCGAAAGGATGACTAACTTTGATAA
AAATCTGCCTAACGAAAAGGTGCTTCCTAAACACTCTCTGCTGTACGAGTACTTCACAGTTTATAACGAG
CTCACCAAGGTCAAATACGTCACAGAAGGGATGAGAAAGCCAGCATTCCTGTCTGGAGAGCAGAAGAAAG
CTATCGTGGACCTCCTCTTCAAGACGAACCGGAAAGTTACCGTGAAACAGCTCAAAGAGGACTATTTCAA
AAAGATTGAATGTTTCGACTCTGTTGAAATCAGCGGAGTGGAGGATCGCTTCAACGCATCCCTGGGAACG
TATCACGATCTCCTGAAAATCATTAAAGACAAGGACTTCCTGGACAATGAGGAGAACGAGGACATTCTTG
AGGACATTGTCCTCACCCTTACGTTGTTTGAAGATAGGGAGATGATTGAAGAACGCTTGAAAACTTACGC
TCATCTCTTCGACGACAAAGTCATGAAACAGCTCAAGAGGCGCCGATATACAGGATGGGGGCGGCTGTCA
AGAAAACTGATCAATGGGATCCGAGACAAGCAGAGTGGAAAGACAATCCTGGATTTTCTTAAGTCCGATG
GATTTGCCAACAGGAACTTCATGCAGTTGATCCATGATGACTCTCTCACCTTTAAGGAGGACATCCAGAA
AGCACAAGTTTCTGGCCAGGGGGACAGTCTGCACGAGCACATCGCTAATCTTGCAGGTAGCCCAGCTATC
AAAAAGGGAATACTGCAGACCGTTAAGGTCGTGGATGAACTCGTCAAAGTAATGGGAAGGCATAAGCCCG
AGAATATCGTTATCGAGATGGCCCGAGAGAACCAAACTACCCAGAAGGGACAGAAGAACAGTAGGGAAAG
GATGAAGAGGATTGAAGAGGGTATAAAAGAACTGGGGTCCCAAATCCTTAAGGAACACCCAGTTGAAAAC
ACCCAGCTTCAGAATGAGAAGCTCTACCTGTACTACCTGCAGAACGGCAGGGACATGTACGTGGATCAGG
AACTGGACATCAATCGGCTCTCCGACTACGACGTGGATGCCATCGTGCCCCAGTCTTTTCTCAAAGATGA
TTCTATTGATAATAAAGTGTTGACAAGATCCGATAAAAATAGAGGGAAGAGTGATAACGTCCCCTCAGAA
GAAGTTGTCAAGAAAATGAAAAATTATTGGCGGCAGCTGCTGAACGCCAAACTGATCACACAACGGAAGT
TCGATAATCTGACTAAGGCTGAACGAGGTGGCCTGTCTGAGTTGGATAAAGCCGGCTTCATCAAAAGGCA
GCTTGTTGAGACACGCCAGATCACCAAGCACGTGGCCCAAATTCTCGATTCACGCATGAACACCAAGTAC
GATGAAAATGACAAACTGATTCGAGAGGTGAAAGTTATTACTCTGAAGTCTAAGCTAGTCTCAGATTTCA
GAAAGGACTTTCAGTTTTATAAGGTGAGAGAGATCAACAATTACCACCATGCGCATGATGCCTACCTGAA
TGCAGTGGTAGGCACTGCACTTATCAAAAAATATCCCAAGCTTGAATCTGAATTTGTTTACGGAGACTAT
AAAGTGTACGATGTTAGGAAAATGATCGCAAAGTCTGAGCAGGAAATAGGCAAGGCCACCGCTAAGTACT
TCTTTTACAGCAATATTATGAATTTTTTCAAGACCGAGATTACACTGGCCAATGGAGAGATTCGGAAGCG
ACCACTTATCGAAACAAACGGAGAAACAGGAGAAATCGTGTGGGACAAGGGTAGGGATTTCGCGACAGTC
CGGAAGGTCCTGTCCATGCCGCAGGTGAACATCGTTAAAAAGACCGAAGTACAGACCGGAGGCTTCTCCA
AGGAAAGTATCCTCCCGAAAAGGAACAGCGACAAGCTGATCGCACGCAAAAAAGATTGGGACCCCAAGAA
ATACGGCGGATTCGATTCTCCTACAGTCGCTTACAGTGTACTGGTTGTGGCCAAAGTGGAGAAAGGGAAG
TCTAAAAAACTCAAAAGCGTCAAGGAACTGCTGGGCATCACAATCATGGAGCGATCAAGCTTCGAAAAAA
ACCCCATCGACTTTCTCGAGGCGAAAGGATATAAAGAGGTCAAAAAAGACCTCATCATTAAGCTTCCCAA
GTACTCTCTCTTTGAGCTTGAAAACGGCCGGAAACGAATGCTCGCTAGTGCGGGCGAGCTGCAGAAAGGT
AACGAGCTGGCACTGCCCTCTAAATACGTTAATTTCTTGTATCTGGCCAGCCACTATGAAAAGCTCAAAG
GGTCCCCCGAAGATAATGAGCAGAAGCAGCTGTTCGTGGAACAACACAAACACTACCTTGATGAGATCAT
CGAGCAAATAAGCGAATTCTCCAAAAGAGTGATCCTCGCCGACGCTAACCTCGATAAGGTGCTTTCTGCT
TACAATAAGCACAGGGATAAGCCCATCAGGGAGCAGGCAGAAAACATTATCCACTTGTTTACTCTGACCA
ACTTGGGCGCTCCTGCAGCCTTCAAGTACTTCGACACCACCATAGACAGAAAGCGGTACACCTCTACAAA
GGAGGTCCTGGACGCCACACTGATTCATCAGTCAATTACGGGGCTCTATGAAACAAGAATCGACCTCTCT
CAGCTCGGTGGAGACAGCAGGGCTGACCCCAAGAAGAAGAGGAAGGTGTGAGCTTTAGTCAAATATTAAT
CTATTTCACCTGTTCAAACTTTACTTAATGTACAAATGTGGTAGTTATTAGTTTTGCAACGGAACTTGTT
CCATAATCTGGTCCTCTGGGACAGCAAACTGTCTTTCACTAGTAGCGCCAGTTTCGGGAGTCCACACAGC
ATTAGTCACCGGTGCACCAGCACTAATCTCACGACCTTCTGGGTGTTTAAATGGGCAGTTAGGGTTGCGG
CATCCAGCTGCAAACTTACAATCCTCATCAATTGGATGAGTGAAAAAACAGTTTGGTCTGGTACAACTGT
TGCCTTCACGACACAGTACAGGAGTAGTTGCGTGACGTCTTGGGCACTTGTAATTACGGCATGATTTACC
AAATCGACATTGTTCCAAAGCCCTCTGTTGTTTTTGTTGTTTCTCTTCTTCGGTGATCTTGTGTTCAGGT
GATCGATGAGCCTTTGGACAGTCCGGATTAGAGCGCTCCGGGGAGCGCATTATTTGGGTCGGCTACTGTC
ATTGGTTATGATGGCCTTACCGAGCACGAAGGTGGTTGGATAGACCACAACTGGAAACAGTTGTACAAAC
AGATTGCATTCATTTTTGCTTGTATTGGATACTCGATGGCCATCACCGCTCTTATCTGTTTCATCCTCAA
CCGTATTCCATTTTTGCAACTGCGAGCTTCAGAAGAGGCTGAGGAGAAAGGTATGGATGAGGATCAGATT
GGAGAGTTCGCTTATGACTACGTGGAAGTACGTCGTGATTTTTTGGCTTGGGGATCAGGCCCAAACAATG
GCTTCAAGGAGCCGGAAGTTCTGGATCAGGTAGTTCCGGTTAATGATTTCAGCAGTGACCAGAATGTGAC
TAATCAGACCAACGAATCTGAGAAGCAGTAGAGTAAATATAGAGATGATATTTAGTGTATTCTAATGCTT
ATGTAATGTATTAAGCAAAAAGTTGTGTTTATGAGTTAGCATTTGTCTTAGCAAACATAAAATTATGTCG
ACATTTGCAACCCGCATGTCTAGTGTTTTTAGATCGATCTTCGATGTGTAGAATAATGCCTCCACGTGAT
GCCCCGCGATTTTGTTGGGTCGCAATGCCTCCAACATAAACCCATCACGTATAAAAAGCCCTCTTAACCC
TCCCCCCTGTTTCGTTTGCTTCATCACTTAACCTGAACTATCAACATGCCCAAAAAGAAAAGAAAAGTGG
GTAGTATGGCGTCTAACTTCACCCAGTTCGTTCTGGTTGACAACGGTGGTACCGGTGACGTTACCGTTGC
GCCGTCTAACTTCGCGAACGGTGTTGCGGAATGGATCTCTTCTAACTCTCGTTCTCAGGCGTACAAAGTT
ACCTGCTCTGTTCGTCAATCCTCCGCGCAGAACCGTAAATACACCATCAAAGTTGAAGTTCCGAAAGTTG
CGACCCAGACCGTTGGTGGTGTTGAACTGCCGGTTGCGGCGTGGCGTTCTTACCTGAACATGGAACTGAC
CATCCCGATCTTCGCGACCAACTCTGACTGCGAACTGATCGTTAAAGCGATGCAGGGTCTGCTGAAAGAC
GGTAACCCGATCCCGTCTGCGATCGCGGCGAACTCTGGTATCTACGGCTCCGGACGAGCCGATGCCCTTG
ACGATTTTGACTTGGACATGTTGGGTTCTGACGCTTTGGATGACTTTGATCTTGATATGCTTGGTTCCGA
CGCTCTAGATGATTTCGACTTGGATATGCTGGGATCCGATGCCTTGGACGATTTCGACTTGGATATGTTG
ATCAACTGAGCTTCTGTTTAATTCTGTAGGATAAACGAAATAACTGTATCTTTATAATCATCCTTAAGAT
AGCCCTGGACTCGTCAGACATTAGTTCGCGCACATTATTTTCCTCCACTGTCTGCAAACAGCCACACGGC
ATTTCCCTCTCTAGTTTCATTTATCAAAGTAGCACAACACGCTAATTGGAGGATCCTTTTTTGTAGAAAT
GTCTTGGTGTCCTCGTCCAATCAGGTAGCCATCTCTGAAATATCTGGCTCCGTTGCAACTCCGAACGACC
TGCTGGCAACGTAAAATTCTCCGGGGTAAAACTTAAATGTGGAGTAATGGAACCAGAAACGTCTCTTCCC
TTCTCTCTCCTTCCACCGCCCGTTACCGTCCCTAGGAAATTTTACTCTGCTGGAGAGCTTCTTCTACGGC
CCCCTTGCAGCAATGCTCTTCCCAGCATTACGTTGCGGGTAAAACGGAGGTCGTGTACCCGACCTAGCAG
CCCAGGGATGGAAAAGTCCCGGCCGTCGCTGGCAATAATAGCGGGCGGACGCATGTCATGAGATTATTGG
AAACCACCAGAATCGAATATAAAAGGCGAACACCTTTCCCAATTTTGGTTTCTCCTGACCCAAAGACTTT
AAATTTAATTTATTTGTCCCTATTTCAATCAATTGAACAACTATCAAAACACCATGTTTATGCTGATGAG
TCCGTGAGGACGAAACGAGTAAGCTCGTCCATAAAATGTACCCAGGAGCGTTTTAGAGCTAGAAATAGCA
AGTTAAAATAAGGCTAGTCCGTTATCAACTTGAAAAAGTGGCACCGAGTCGGTGCGCGCACATGAGGATC
ACCCATGTGCTTTTGGCCGGCATGGTCCCAGCCTCCTCGCTGGCGCCGGCTGGGCAACATGCTTCGGCAT
GGCGAATGGGACAGCTTTGGACTGCTTTTAGTGTACATCTGATAATATAGTACTACCACGTATGATAATG
TAGAGAATAGGCTTCCTTGTCGAGTGTGTTTGCAGTTTTCTTGAGTTTCAAGGTTTAAATGCTGGTATAT
TAGTTCATCGAAGGTTTCAGCCAATAGCACCTTAAATCAATCAAACTAATTCGACTCTTACGAAAGAGCC
TACTGTGTTTAGTATCGAAGTCGTTTACCTTTCATGTTGAATAGCTTCCTCTCTGACCCTAACATTTCAA
GATCCTCCTAAAGTTACCCGGATTGTGAAATTCTAATGATCCACCTGCCCAATGCATTTTTTCTTTATTC
AGTTTACCTTTTTTACCTAATATACGAGCTTGTTAAAGTAAGTGGCACTGCAATACTAGGCTTATTGTTG
ATATTATGATGAATCGTTTTCACAAACTTGATTTCCTGTGAACTCACCATGTACTAAGGAAAAAAACATG
CATCACCATCTGAATATTTGACCGCTAGCTCATGGACATGGAGGCCCAGAATACCCTCCTTGACAGTCTT
GACGTGCGCAGCTCAGGGGCATGATGTGACTGTCGCCCGTACATTTAGCCCATACATCCCCATGTATAAT
CATTTGCATCCATACATTTTGATGGCCGCACGGCGCGAAGCAAAAATTACGGCTCCTCGCTGCAGACCTG
CGAGCAGGGAAACGCTCCCCTCACAGACGCGTTGAATTGTCCCCACGCCGCGCCCCTGTAGAGAAATATA
AAAGGTTAGGATTTGCCACTGAGGTTCTTCTTTCATATACTTCCTTTTAAAATCTTGCTAGGATACAGTT
CTCACATCACATCCGAACATAAACAACCATGGGTACCACTCTTGACGACACGGCTTACCGGTACCGCACC
AGTGTCCCGGGGGACGCCGAGGCCATCGAGGCACTGGATGGGTCCTTCACCACCGACACCGTTTTTCGCG
TCACCGCCACCGGGGACGGCTTCACCCTGCGGGAGGTGCCGGTGGACCCGCCCCTGACCAAGGTGTTCCC
CGACGACGAATCGGACGACGAATCGGACGACGGGGAGGACGGCGACCCGGACTCCCGGACGTTCGTCGCG
TACGGGGACGACGGCGACCTGGCGGGCTTCGTGGTCGTCTCGTACTCCGGCTGGAACCGCCGGCTGACCG
TCGAGGACATCGAGGTCGCCCCGGAGCACCGGGGGCACGGGGTCGGGCGCGCGTTGATGGGGCTCGCGAC
GGAGTTCGCCCGCGAGCGGGGCGCCGGGCACCTCTGGCTGGAGGTCACCAACGTCAACGCACCGGCGATC
CACGCGTACCGGCGGATGGGGTTCACCCTCTGCGGCCTGGACACCGCCCTGTACGACGGCACCGCCTCGG
ACGGCGAGCAGGCGCTCTACATGAGCATGCCCTGCCCCTAATCAGTACTGACAATAAAAAGATTCTTGTT
TTCAAGAACTTGTCATTTGTATAGTTTTTTTATATTGTAGTTGTTCTATTTTAATCAAATGTTAGCGTGA
TTTATATTTTTTTTCGCCTCGACATCATCTGCCCAGATGCGAAGTTAAGTGCGCAGAAAGTAATATCATG
CGTCAATCGTATGTGAATGCTGGTCGCTATACTGGCTTCATACCCAGCATTGACCTTTGGTATGAGCATC
TGAAAAACAACCAGGTGTTGCAAAGTTAAACATCCTTCTTTGTTCATATAGAACCCACTATTCATGGTAC
TCCCCAATCGAATTTCACATTCTGGTTTTGAAATTACACACCACGTTAGCTTATAAGATTTCATATAACT
TATTGATATACGGTTTCCATTGTTCGAATAGTTGAGGTTGTATGTAATTCGATTGAAGGGGCCATTTTTG
TTTCCTACTTTTCCTGGGAGCTTATCCGATGCGCTTCAAAGCTGGAATTGTAAATATAGAGAAAAAGAAG
GATGTTGTTTTATTCTTGAAAGAGTATAATTTTACTTCTAGCAACTCTCCCACTTCGCTTGACTTCATTT
ATTTCTTGGGCACATAGGCGTAGTAATCTAGACCAACAGATAATTTGCCGGAATGATATAGCGATTGGAA
AATGAACTGAAATTTTTTGCTGTCTTTCAATTTGACGGGCAGTTCATCAGGCGCGCCGTGACCGACCATA
TAAATACGTTGAGAATGTTATTCTTCCTCGTAGTTGAAGTGGCTTCATAATTTCAGAACTCAATAGATAA
ACTAGGATGTTTTAAAGCAATTAATGCTCACAAGTAAGGAGCGACTCTCTTGCTTTTCGAATACTAAAAG
TATCGTCCCAACCCAGAAAAAAAGACCTCTTAACTGCAAAATAAACTCTATATATTTCTTCTAAAACAGT
TTCAGGTTGGATAGTATCGCATTCTCATCACTTCTAACTAGTAGGCCATGAGATATATTAACGTTTACTT
GAGTTCTAAGTTCTCCGAATTAGATGCACAGCACAAACAAGATTAGGTTTCACTTGGTACAAAATACGAA
CAGAGTTTAAGGTCGTAATTTCATTTCGTTATTGATCCCCACAATCTATTCTTATCACAGTCATCAGATA
GTCGCGAAAAAGCATGCAGAAAAGGGGGTCGTCCCTATCTAAGTTGTAGCATTACAACAAATATGAC
